>Addgene plasmid #52223 | pMZ222 | depositor full sequence | sequence record 80653 | pMZ222 sequence 11735 bps
TGCAGGTCGACTCTAGAGATGGACAAGAAGTACTCCATTGGGCTCGATATCGGCACAAACAGCGTCGGCT
GGGCCGTCATTACGGACGAGTACAAGGTGCCGAGCAAAAAATTCAAAGTTCTGGGCAATACCGATCGCCA
CAGCATAAAGAAGAACCTCATTGGCGCCCTCCTGTTCGACTCCGGGGAGACGGCCGAAGCCACGCGGCTC
AAAAGAACAGCACGGCGCAGATATACCCGCAGAAAGAATCGGATCTGCTACCTGCAGGAGATCTTTAGTA
ATGAGATGGCTAAGGTGGATGACTCTTTCTTCCATAGGCTGGAGGAGTCCTTTTTGGTGGAGGAGGATAA
AAAGCACGAGCGCCACCCAATCTTTGGCAATATCGTGGACGAGGTGGCGTACCATGAAAAGTACCCAACC
ATATATCATCTGAGGAAGAAGCTTGTAGACAGTACTGATAAGGCTGACTTGCGGTTGATCTATCTCGCGC
TGGCGCATATGATCAAATTTCGGGGACACTTCCTCATCGAGGGGGACCTGAACCCAGACAACAGCGATGT
CGACAAACTCTTTATCCAACTGGTTCAGACTTACAATCAGCTTTTCGAAGAGAACCCGATCAACGCATCC
GGAGTTGACGCCAAAGCAATCCTGAGCGCTAGGCTGTCCAAATCCCGGCGGCTCGAAAACCTCATCGCAC
AGCTCCCTGGGGAGAAGAAGAACGGCCTGTTTGGTAATCTTATCGCCCTGTCACTCGGGCTGACCCCCAA
CTTTAAATCTAACTTCGACCTGGCCGAAGATGCCAAGCTTCAACTGAGCAAAGACACCTACGATGATGAT
CTCGACAATCTGCTGGCCCAGATCGGCGACCAGTACGCAGACCTTTTTTTGGCGGCAAAGAACCTGTCAG
ACGCCATTCTGCTGAGTGATATTCTGCGAGTGAACACGGAGATCACCAAAGCTCCGCTGAGCGCTAGTAT
GATCAAGCGCTATGATGAGCACCACCAAGACTTGACTTTGCTGAAGGCCCTTGTCAGACAGCAACTGCCT
GAGAAGTACAAGGAAATTTTCTTCGATCAGTCTAAAAATGGCTACGCCGGATACATTGACGGCGGAGCAA
GCCAGGAGGAATTTTACAAATTTATTAAGCCCATCTTGGAAAAAATGGACGGCACCGAGGAGCTGCTGGT
AAAGCTTAACAGAGAAGATCTGTTGCGCAAACAGCGCACTTTCGACAATGGAAGCATCCCCCACCAGATT
CACCTGGGCGAACTGCACGCTATCCTCAGGCGGCAAGAGGATTTCTACCCCTTTTTGAAAGATAACAGGG
AAAAGATTGAGAAAATCCTCACATTTCGGATACCCTACTATGTAGGCCCCCTCGCCCGGGGAAATTCCAG
ATTCGCGTGGATGACTCGCAAATCAGAAGAGACCATCACTCCCTGGAACTTCGAGGAAGTCGTGGATAAG
GGGGCCTCTGCCCAGTCCTTCATCGAAAGGATGACTAACTTTGATAAAAATCTGCCTAACGAAAAGGTGC
TTCCTAAACACTCTCTGCTGTACGAGTACTTCACAGTTTATAACGAGCTCACCAAGGTCAAATACGTCAC
AGAAGGGATGAGAAAGCCAGCATTCCTGTCTGGAGAGCAGAAGAAAGCTATCGTGGACCTCCTCTTCAAG
ACGAACCGGAAAGTTACCGTGAAACAGCTCAAAGAAGACTATTTCAAAAAGATTGAATGTTTCGACTCTG
TTGAAATCAGCGGAGTGGAGGATCGCTTCAACGCATCCCTGGGAACGTATCACGATCTCCTGAAAATCAT
TAAAGACAAGGACTTCCTGGACAATGAGGAGAACGAGGACATTCTTGAGGACATTGTCCTCACCCTTACG
TTGTTTGAAGATAGGGAGATGATTGAAGAACGCTTGAAAACTTACGCTCATCTCTTCGACGACAAAGTCA
TGAAACAGCTCAAGAGGCGCCGATATACAGGATGGGGGCGGCTGTCAAGAAAACTGATCAATGGGATCCG
AGATAAGCAGTCTGGAAAGACAATCCTGGATTTTCTTAAGTCCGATGGATTTGCCAACCGGAACTTCATG
CAGTTGATCCATGATGACTCTCTCACCTTTAAGGAGGACATCCAGAAAGCACAAGTTTCTGGCCAGGGGG
ACAGTCTTCACGAGCACATCGCTAATCTTGCAGGTAGCCCAGCTATCAAAAAGGGAATACTGCAGACCGT
TAAGGTCGTGGATGAACTCGTCAAAGTAATGGGAAGGCATAAGCCCGAGAATATCGTTATCGAGATGGCC
CGAGAGAACCAAACTACCCAGAAGGGACAGAAGAACAGTAGGGAAAGGATGAAGAGGATTGAAGAGGGTA
TAAAAGAACTGGGGTCCCAAATCCTTAAGGAACACCCAGTTGAAAACACCCAGCTTCAGAATGAGAAGCT
CTACCTGTACTACCTGCAGAACGGCAGGGACATGTACGTGGATCAGGAACTGGACATCAATCGGCTCTCC
GACTACGACGTGGATCATATCGTGCCCCAGTCTTTTCTCAAAGATGATTCTATTGATAATAAAGTGTTGA
CAAGATCCGATAAAAATAGAGGGAAGAGTGATAACGTCCCCTCAGAAGAAGTTGTCAAGAAAATGAAAAA
TTATTGGCGGCAGCTGCTGAACGCCAAACTGATCACACAACGGAAGTTCGATAATCTGACTAAGGCTGAA
CGAGGTGGCCTGTCTGAGTTGGATAAAGCCGGCTTCATCAAAAGGCAGCTTGTTGAGACACGCCAGATCA
CCAAGCACGTGGCCCAAATTCTCGATTCACGCATGAACACCAAGTACGATGAAAATGACAAACTGATTCG
AGAGGTGAAAGTTATTACTCTGAAGTCTAAGCTGGTCTCAGATTTCAGAAAGGACTTTCAGTTTTATAAG
GTGAGAGAGATCAACAATTACCACCATGCGCATGATGCCTACCTGAATGCAGTGGTAGGCACTGCACTTA
TCAAAAAATATCCCAAGCTTGAATCTGAATTTGTTTACGGAGACTATAAAGTGTACGATGTTAGGAAAAT
GATCGCAAAGTCTGAGCAGGAAATAGGCAAGGCCACCGCTAAGTACTTCTTTTACAGCAATATTATGAAT
TTTTTCAAGACCGAGATTACACTGGCCAATGGAGAGATTCGGAAGCGACCACTTATCGAAACAAACGGAG
AAACAGGAGAAATCGTGTGGGACAAGGGTAGGGATTTCGCGACAGTCCGGAAGGTCCTGTCCATGCCGCA
GGTGAACATCGTTAAAAAGACCGAAGTACAGACCGGAGGCTTCTCCAAGGAAAGTATCCTCCCGAAAAGG
AACAGCGACAAGCTGATCGCACGCAAAAAAGATTGGGACCCCAAGAAATACGGCGGATTCGATTCTCCTA
CAGTCGCTTACAGTGTACTGGTTGTGGCCAAAGTGGAGAAAGGGAAGTCTAAAAAACTCAAAAGCGTCAA
GGAACTGCTGGGCATCACAATCATGGAGCGATCAAGCTTCGAAAAAAACCCCATCGACTTTCTCGAGGCG
AAAGGATATAAAGAGGTCAAAAAAGACCTCATCATTAAGCTTCCCAAGTACTCTCTCTTTGAGCTTGAAA
ACGGCCGGAAACGAATGCTCGCTAGTGCGGGCGAGCTGCAGAAAGGTAACGAGCTGGCACTGCCCTCTAA
ATACGTTAATTTCTTGTATCTGGCCAGCCACTATGAAAAGCTCAAAGGGTCTCCCGAAGATAATGAGCAG
AAGCAGCTGTTCGTGGAACAACACAAACACTACCTTGATGAGATCATCGAGCAAATAAGCGAATTCTCCA
AAAGAGTGATCCTCGCCGACGCTAACCTCGATAAGGTGCTTTCTGCTTACAATAAGCACAGGGATAAGCC
CATCAGGGAGCAGGCAGAAAACATTATCCACTTGTTTACTCTGACCAACTTGGGCGCGCCTGCAGCCTTC
AAGTACTTCGACACCACCATAGACAGAAAGCGGTACACCTCTACAAAGGAGGTCCTGGACGCCACACTGA
TTCATCAGTCAATTACGGGGCTCTATGAAACAAGAATCGACCTCTCTCAGCTCGGTGGAGACAGCAGGGC
TGACCCCAAGAAGAAGAGGAAGGTGTGATCTCGTTGCTCGAGTCATGTAATTAGTTATGTCACGCTTACA
TTCACGCCCTCCCCCCACATCCGCTCTAACCGAAAAGGAAGGAGTTAGACAACCTGAAGTCTAGGTCCCT
ATTTATTTTTTTATAGTTATGTTAGTATTAAGAACGTTATTTATATTTCAAATTTTTCTTTTTTTTCTGT
ACAGACGCGTGTACGCATGTAACATTATACTGAAAACCTTGCTTGAGAAGGTTTTGGGACGCTCGAAGGC
TTTAATTTGCGATCCCCGGGTACCGAGCTCGAATTCCAACCTTCCAATTCATTAAATCGAGTCCTCCATC
AGATGATTTACAAGGTTTTGCATAGAATCCCTAAGTAAGAGAAGTTGTTAGTGATTTCTTCAAGTTTACT
AAAATTTACATACAAATGGATGATCTCTTCTCCATTGTTTCCTTTCTTCTTGCAAACGCGTTTTACAAAG
AGATGACATGCTATTTTCTGATTATTTTTTTCTATAGTTTTCTATTTTGTACGTCCTTGGGAGTCCGAAA
TGTAAAATCGGGGTATGGTTAGTAGCGGCAGCGTTCATTATGGTATATAAAAGATAAAAAGTAGGGGCAA
GCGAGACAGAATGGGATACAAGGGCATCGTCTATAATTATAGCTAAAAATTGTATTTTAATTTGTATTTT
TTGTAATTTTATTTCTCATTGTTTTACTTAAAATGAATGCGAATTAGAGAAAACTTCAACGAAATGTCAA
AATAAGCTCAGCAAAATATACAATTTTAGGGAAAGCGATCAGCAACTTATTCTCCGTTGTAGATTCTTTT
TCTTCATAAATTCCAACAATGTAACTGCCAATTGATTTTTCTCTAGATGCTAATAAATTGAAACTAATGA
ATATAATAACACAGGTTTTGATAAATTGTAAACTCTTACTCAAAAAAAGAATGTTAAAACTAATTTAACC
TTTTTATAAAGGCTCATGGCGTTAAAGAGGATAGTAAAAATTCTACAATTTTTTAATTTAATGTCACAAT
TGTCTTGCGAATATAATTCTATTAATTTTCGCTAACTGCTGTTTTAGTACTATTACTTTCAATATGCCTT
ATATGCAACTTTAATTCATGAAGAATGCAATATTTTTGCAATCTTTCTTGTACTGAGCGCTTTTTATCAT
TTAGTACTCATTATTTAATTTTTCAGTAAAGGGCAATAAATAAATTTGTAGAAGATGCAATGTAATCTCC
TCTATCCTTTTGCTCATATGTTTATGAGTATACCTAGTCTAGAAAGGCTTGTATTTAAAATATTATTCAA
TAAAAATTCACAATTTTTACGACATGTGCTACCATTCACTTAACTTCCTGATTATAAAATTGGTTCGTTT
ATACTAATTACTTAAGTACCTTTAACTAAACAAAATGCCTATATATATATTAATTTACAATGAGTGTCAG
ATAAGTCACTATGTCCGAGTGGTTAAGGAGTTAGACTCGAATTCGTAATCATGGTCATAGCTGTTTCCTG
TGTGAAATTGTTATCCGCTCACAATTCCACACAACATACGAGCCGGAAGCATAAAGTGTAAAGCCTGGGG
TGCCTAATGAGTGAGCTAACTCACATTAATTGCGTTGCGCTCACTGCCCGCTTTCCAGTCGGGAAACCTG
TCGTGCCAGCTGCATTAATGAATCGGCCAACGCGCGGGGAGAGGCGGTTTGCGTATTGGGCGCTCTTCCG
CTTCCTCGCTCACTGACTCGCTGCGCTCGGTCGTTCGGCTGCGGCGAGCGGTATCAGCTCACTCAAAGGC
GGTAATACGGTTATCCACAGAATCAGGGGATAACGCAGGAAAGAACATGTGAGCAAAAGGCCAGCAAAAG
GCCAGGAACCGTAAAAAGGCCGCGTTGCTGGCGTTTTTCCATAGGCTCCGCCCCCCTGACGAGCATCACA
AAAATCGACGCTCAAGTCAGAGGTGGCGAAACCCGACAGGACTATAAAGATACCAGGCGTTTCCCCCTGG
AAGCTCCCTCGTGCGCTCTCCTGTTCCGACCCTGCCGCTTACCGGATACCTGTCCGCCTTTCTCCCTTCG
GGAAGCGTGGCGCTTTCTCATAGCTCACGCTGTAGGTATCTCAGTTCGGTGTAGGTCGTTCGCTCCAAGC
TGGGCTGTGTGCACGAACCCCCCGTTCAGCCCGACCGCTGCGCCTTATCCGGTAACTATCGTCTTGAGTC
CAACCCGGTAAGACACGACTTATCGCCACTGGCAGCAGCCACTGGTAACAGGATTAGCAGAGCGAGGTAT
GTAGGCGGTGCTACAGAGTTCTTGAAGTGGTGGCCTAACTACGGCTACACTAGAAGGACAGTATTTGGTA
TCTGCGCTCTGCTGAAGCCAGTTACCTTCGGAAAAAGAGTTGGTAGCTCTTGATCCGGCAAACAAACCAC
CGCTGGTAGCGGTGGTTTTTTTGTTTGCAAGCAGCAGATTACGCGCAGAAAAAAAGGATCTCAAGAAGAT
CCTTTGATCTTTTCTACGGGGTCTGACGCTCAGTGGAACGAAAACTCACGTTAAGGGATTTTGGTCATGA
GATTATCAAAAAGGATCTTCACCTAGATCCTTTTAAATTAAAAATGAAGTTTTAAATCAATCTAAAGTAT
ATATGAGTAAACTTGGTCTGACAGTTACCAATGCTTAATCAGTGAGGCACCTATCTCAGCGATCTGTCTA
TTTCGTTCATCCATAGTTGCCTGACTCCCCGTCGTGTAGATAACTACGATACGGGAGGGCTTACCATCTG
GCCCCAGTGCTGCAATGATACCGCGAGACCCACGCTCACCGGCTCCAGATTTATCAGCAATAAACCAGCC
AGCCGGAAGGGCCGAGCGCAGAAGTGGTCCTGCAACTTTATCCGCCTCCATCCAGTCTATTAATTGTTGC
CGGGAAGCTAGAGTAAGTAGTTCGCCAGTTAATAGTTTGCGCAACGTTGTTGCCATTGCTACAGGCATCG
TGGTGTCACGCTCGTCGTTTGGTATGGCTTCATTCAGCTCCGGTTCCCAACGATCAAGGCGAGTTACATG
ATCCCCCATGTTGTGCAAAAAAGCGGTTAGCTCCTTCGGTCCTCCGATCGTTGTCAGAAGTAAGTTGGCC
GCAGTGTTATCACTCATGGTTATGGCAGCACTGCATAATTCTCTTACTGTCATGCCATCCGTAAGATGCT
TTTCTGTGACTGGTGAGTACTCAACCAAGTCATTCTGAGAATAGTGTATGCGGCGACCGAGTTGCTCTTG
CCCGGCGTCAATACGGGATAATACCGCGCCACATAGCAGAACTTTAAAAGTGCTCATCATTGGAAAACGT
TCTTCGGGGCGAAAACTCTCAAGGATCTTACCGCTGTTGAGATCCAGTTCGATGTAACCCACTCGTGCAC
CCAACTGATCTTCAGCATCTTTTACTTTCACCAGCGTTTCTGGGTGAGCAAAAACAGGAAGGCAAAATGC
CGCAAAAAAGGGAATAAGGGCGACACGGAAATGTTGAATACTCATACTCTTCCTTTTTCAATATTATTGA
AGCATTTATCAGGGTTATTGTCTCATGAGCGGATACATATTTGAATGTATTTAGAAAAATAAACAAATAG
GGGTTCCGCGCACATTTCCCCGAAAAGTGCCACCTGACGTCTAAGAAACCATTATTATCATGACATTAAC
CTATAAAAATAGGCGTATCACGAGGCCCTTTCGTCTCGCGCGTTTCGGTGATGACGGTGAAAACCTCTGA
CACATGCAGCTCCCGGAGACGGTCACAGCTTGTCTGTAAGCGGATGCCGGGAGCAGACAAGCCCGTCAGG
GCGCGTCAGCGGGTGTTGGCGGGTGTCGGGGCTGGCTTAACTATGCGGCATCAGAGCAGATTGTACTGAG
AGTGCACCATAAAATTGTAAACGTTAATATTTTGTTAAAATTCGCGTTAAATTTTTGTTAAATCAGCTCA
TTTTTTAACCAATAGGCCGAAATCGGCAAAATCCCTTATAAATCAAAAGAATAGCCCGAGATAGGGT
[37 nt withheld, positions 8188-8224]
AAAGAACGTGGACTCCAACGTCAAAGG
[141 nt withheld, positions 8252-8392]
G
[142 nt withheld, positions 8394-8535]
TATGCGGTGTGAAATACCGCACAGATGCGTAAGGAGAAAATACCGCATCAGGCGCCATTCGCCATTCAGG
CTGCGCAACTGTTGGGAAGGGCGATCGGTGCGGGCCTCTTCGCTATTACGCCAGCTGGCGAAAGGGGGAT
GTGCTGCAAGGCGATTAAGTTGGGTAACGCCAGGGTTTTCCCAGTCACGACGTTGTAAAACGACGGCCAG
TGCCAAGCTTGTCGAGGAGAACTTCTAGTATATCTACATACCTAATATTATTGCCTTATTAAAAATGGAA
TCCCAACAATTACATCAAAATCCACATTCTCTTCAAAATCAATTGTCCTGTACTTCCTTGTTCATGTGTG
TTCAAAAACGTTATATTTATAGGATAATTATACTCTATTTCTCAACAAGTAATTGGTTGTTTGGCCGAGC
GGTCTAAGGCGCCTGATTCAAGAAATATCTTGACCGCAGTTAACTGTGGGAATACTCAGGTATCGTAAGA
TGCAAGAGTTCGAATCTCTTAGCAACCATTATTTTTTTCCTCAACATAACGAGAACACACAGGGGCGCTA
TCGCACAGAATCAAATTCGATGACTGGAAATTTTTTGTTAATTTCAGAGGTCGCCTGACGCATATACCTT
TTTCAACTGAAAAATTGGGAGAAAAAGGAAAGGTGAGAGCCGCGGAACCGGCTTTTCATATAGAATAGAG
AAGCGTTCATGACTAAATGCTTGCATCACAATACTTGAAGTTGACAATATTATTTAAGGACCTATTGTTT
TTTCCAATAGGTGGTTAGCAATCGTCTTACTTTCTAACTTTTCTTACCTTTTACATTTCAGCAATATATA
TATATATATTTCAAGGATATACCATTCTAATGTCTGCCCCTAAGAAGATCGTCGTTTTGCCAGGTGACCA
CGTTGGTCAAGAAATCACAGCCGAAGCCATTAAGGTTCTTAAAGCTATTTCTGATGTTCGTTCCAATGTC
AAGTTCGATTTCGAAAATCATTTAATTGGTGGTGCTGCTATCGATGCTACAGGTGTCCCACTTCCAGATG
AGGCGCTGGAAGCCTCCAAGAAGGTTGATGCCGTTTTGTTAGGTGCTGTGGGTGGTCCTAAATGGGGTAC
CGGTAGTGTTAGACCTGAACAAGGTTTACTAAAAATCCGTAAAGAACTTCAATTGTACGCCAACTTAAGA
CCATGTAACTTTGCATCCGACTCTCTTTTAGACTTATCTCCAATCAAGCCACAATTTGCTAAAGGTACTG
ACTTCGTTGTTGTCAGAGAATTAGTGGGAGGTATTTACTTTGGTAAGAGAAAGGAAGACGATGGTGATGG
TGTCGCTTGGGATAGTGAACAATACACCGTTCCAGAAGTGCAAAGAATCACAAGAATGGCCGCTTTCATG
GCCCTACAACATGAGCCACCATTGCCTATTTGGTCCTTGGATAAAGCTAATGTTTTGGCCTCTTCAAGAT
TATGGAGAAAAACTGTGGAGGAAACCATCAAGAACGAATTCCCTACATTGAAGGTTCAACATCAATTGAT
TGATTCTGCCGCCATGATCCTAGTTAAGAACCCAACCCACCTAAATGGTATTATAATCACCAGCAACATG
TTTGGTGATATCATCTCCGATGAAGCCTCCGTTATCCCAGGTTCCTTGGGTTTGTTGCCATCTGCGTCCT
TGGCCTCTTTGCCAGACAAGAACACCGCATTTGGTTTGTACGAACCATGCCACGGTTCTGCTCCAGATTT
GCCAAAGAATAAGGTCAACCCTATCGCCACTATCTTGTCTGCTGCAATGATGTTGAAATTGTCATTGAAC
TTGCCTGAAGAAGGTAAGGCCATTGAAGATGCAGTTAAAAAGGTTTTGGATGCAGGTATCAGAACTGGTG
ATTTAGGTGGTTCCAACAGTACCACGGAAGTCGGTGATGCTGTCGCCGAAGAAGTTAAGAAAATCCTTGC
TTAAAAAGATTCTCTTTTTTTATGATATTTGTACATAAACTTTATAAATGAAATTCATAATAGAAACGAC
ACGAAATTACAAAATGGAATATGTTCATAGGGTAGACGAAACTATATACGCAATCTACATACATTTATCA
AGAAGGAGAAAAAGGAGGATGTAAAGGAATACAGGTAAGCAAATTGATACTAATGGCTCAACGTGATAAG
GAAAAAGAATTGCACTTTAACATTAATATTGACAAGGAGGAGGGCACCACACAAAAAGTTAGGTGTAACA
GAAAATCATGAAACTATGATTCCTAATTTATATATTGGAGGATTTTCTCTAAAAAAAAAAAAATACAACA
AATAAAAAACACTCAATGACCTGACCATTTGATGGAGTTTAAGTCAATACCTTCTTGAACCATTTCCCAT
AATGGTGAAAGTTCCCTCAAGAATTTTACTCTGTCAGAAACGGCCTTAACGACGTAGTCGATCGACAAGC
TTGCATGCCCTACAACAACTAAGAAAATGGCTATCATGCGGAAGCTGGTGAGAAGAACAGCATCGGGACA
AGGGAAGGAAGAACAAAGACAAAGAAAACAAAAGAAAGCAATTGAAAACAAAACAAAACAATTTTCATTC
CTTCTCTTATCATTCCTTTTCTTTTCTTTTCTCTCATTCAACGCACTCCATCGTATCCGTATTCCTCTTA
TTTTTTCTCTTTCTCTATATCCATTTCTTTCTCTCTAGGTGTGTCCTCTCTCTCTCTTCAATTTCTCTAC
TCCGCATTCCAACGCATCCTTCCCCCAACCTCCCATTTCCTCCTTACGGCCCGATAGCGATCGTCTTTCC
CTCGCTATCACTCGCTACCGGCCCCTCCTCTGCACCGTAACCTCCTACGTATTTACCATATCATAAAGTT
TTTTCCGACGCTTATCGCTGACCCCCTGTCGCCCTCCTATTGGCTTCCGGATTATCTTCTTGTCCATAAG
GTGATCCATGCTTCCTGAAGATTCCCGAAATGTGTCCACTTTGGCGGGGAATCATTCCATCCACTTCTTT
CTCTCTCGCTTTCCTCATTCGGCGCTCCCCTTCCGCGTCTCATTGGTCTTCCGCTCCGTTTTTGCTTTGC
CGATGTTACTTGGGGAGAGGTGCGATAATCCTTTCGCAAAAACTCGGTTTGACGCCTCCCATGGTATAAA
TAGTGGGTGGTGGACAGGTGCCTTCGCTTTTCTTTAAGCAAGAGAATTGC
Features (pLannotate 1.2.2; 24 found; start..end, strand, type, name):
     19..4122    +  CDS            cas9: CAS9_STRP1 - Also known as csn1 From Streptococcus pyogenes serotype M1.
   4173..4420    +  terminator     CYC1 terminator: S. cerevisiae CYC1; transcription terminator for CYC1
   4421..4446    -  misc_feature   MCS (fragment): pUC18/19 multiple cloning site
   4442..4510    -  CDS            hus5 (fragment): UBC9_SCHPO - Also known as ubc9. Experimental evidence at protein level: Swiss-Prot protein existence level 1. Catalyzes the covalent attachment of ubiquitin-like protein SUMO/Smt3 to other proteins. Required for efficient recovery from DNA damage or S-phase arrest and normal mitosis. This may be as part of a checkpoint independent recovery process. From Schizosaccharomyces pombe (strain 972 / ATCC 24843) (Fission yeast).
   4564..4629    -  CDS            hus5 (fragment): UBC9_SCHPO - Also known as ubc9. Experimental evidence at protein level: Swiss-Prot protein existence level 1. Catalyzes the covalent attachment of ubiquitin-like protein SUMO/Smt3 to other proteins. Required for efficient recovery from DNA damage or S-phase arrest and normal mitosis. This may be as part of a checkpoint independent recovery process. From Schizosaccharomyces pombe (strain 972 / ATCC 24843) (Fission yeast).
   4790..5571    +  rep_origin     ars1: Schizosaccharomyces pombe autonomously replicating sequence ars1
   5676..5698    -  protein_bind   lac operator (fragment): The lac repressor binds to the lac operator to inhibit transcription in E. coli. This inhibition can be relieved by adding lactose or isopropyl-β-D-thiogalactopyranoside (IPTG). lac repressor encoded by lacI
   5702..5732    -  promoter       lac promoter: promoter for the E. coli lac operon
   5747..5768    -  protein_bind   CAP binding site: CAP binding activates transcription in the presence of cAMP. E. coli catabolite activator protein
   5781..5873    -  CDS            lacI (fragment): lac repressor; lacI; The lac repressor binds to the lac operator to inhibit transcription in E. coli. This inhibition can be relieved by adding lactose or isopropyl-β-D-thiogalactopyranoside (IPTG).
   6056..6644    -  rep_origin     ori: high-copy-number ColE1/pMB1/pBR322/pUC origin of replication
   6815..7675    -  CDS            AmpR: β-lactamase; bla; confers resistance to ampicillin, carbenicillin, and related antibiotics
   7676..7780    -  promoter       AmpR promoter: bla
   7875..7910    +  CDS            rop (fragment): Rop protein, which maintains plasmids at low copy number; rop
   8012..8061    +  misc_feature   bom (fragment): basis of mobility region from pBR322
   8137..8517    -  rep_origin     M13 ori (sequence partly withheld): M13 bacteriophage origin of replication; arrow indicates direction of (+) strand synthesis
   8536..8587    +  misc_feature   bom (fragment): basis of mobility region from pBR322
   8593..8747    -  CDS            lacZα (fragment): LacZα fragment of β-galactosidase; lacZ fragment
   8780..8857    +  CDS            YO192_YEAST (fragment): Experimental evidence at protein level: Swiss-Prot protein existence level 1. From Saccharomyces cerevisiae (strain ATCC 204508 / S288c) (Baker's yeast).
   8997..9404    +  promoter       LEU2 promoter: S. cerevisiae LEU2
   9405..10499   +  CDS            LEU2: 3-isopropylmalate dehydrogenase, required for leucine biosynthesis; S. cerevisiae LEU2; yeast auxotrophic marker
  10861..10977   -  CDS            NFS1 (fragment): NFS1_YEAST - Also known as SPL1 From Saccharomyces cerevisiae (strain ATCC 204508 / S288c) (Baker's yeast).
  10992..11733   +  promoter       adh1 promoter: promoter for the Schizosaccharomyces pombe adh1 gene encoding alcohol dehydrogenase
  11735..18      -  misc_feature   MCS (fragment) (across the origin): pUC18/19 multiple cloning site
