[The description below was written by a language model from this plasmid's Addgene catalogue record and pLannotate feature annotations shown in this document.]
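Description:
pMZ222 is a fission yeast expression plasmid built on the pART1 backbone for constitutive production of a humanized (human codon-optimized) Streptococcus pyogenes Cas9 in Schizosaccharomyces pombe. It is an E. coli–yeast shuttle vector. In bacteria it replicates from a high-copy ColE1/pUC-type origin and is selected with ampicillin through the β-lactamase gene. In S. pombe it is maintained episomally by the ars1 autonomously replicating sequence and selected through the S. cerevisiae LEU2 gene with its own promoter, an auxotrophic marker that supports growth without leucine in a suitable leucine-requiring host. The annotation also detects an M13 phage origin and remnants of pUC-derived lac elements (lac promoter/operator, lacZα and lacI fragments), along with short fragments of yeast genes that appear to be flanking genomic sequence carried along with the ars1 and LEU2 segments rather than functional units.

The expression cassette consists of the strong, constitutive S. pombe adh1 (alcohol dehydrogenase) promoter positioned immediately upstream of the roughly 4.1 kb Cas9 coding sequence, which is followed by the S. cerevisiae CYC1 transcription terminator. The Cas9 insert carries a silent mutation that removes its original CspCI restriction site, leaving the protein sequence unchanged. The listed insert is somewhat larger than the annotated Cas9 reading frame, but the feature table does not identify any nuclear localization signals or epitope tags. No guide RNA cassette is annotated, so the plasmid supplies only the nuclease and would need a separately provided guide RNA for CRISPR-Cas9 genome editing in fission yeast. The deposited sequence is 11,735 nt, slightly shorter than the catalogued total size.
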