Addgene plasmid #52223: pMZ222
Purpose: Constitutive expression of humanized Cas9
Depositing lab: Mikel Zaratiegui. Depositing organization: Rutgers, The State University of New Jersey. Publication: Implementation of the CRISPR-Cas9 system in fission yeast. Jacobs JZ, Ciccaglione KM, Tournier V, Zaratiegui M. Nat Commun. 2014 Oct 29;5:5344. doi: 10.1038/ncomms6344. PubMed 25352017.
Backbone
  Vector backbone: pART1
  Backbone size w/o insert (bp): 7333
  Total vector size (bp): 11750
  Vector type: Yeast Expression
  Selectable markers: LEU2
Growth in bacteria
  Bacterial resistance: Ampicillin, 100 μg/mL
  Growth temperature: 37°C
  Growth strain: Top10
  Copy number: High Copy
Gene/Insert
  Gene/Insert name: Cas9
  Species: Streptococcus pyogenes
  Insert size (bp): 4430
  Mutation: silent mutation in the original CspCI site
  Promoter: adh1
  Cloning method: Ligation Independent Cloning
  Sequencing primers: 5′ GGTGCCTTCGCTTTTCTT; 3′ TGGAGGACTCGATTTAATGA
Resource information
  A portion of this plasmid was derived from a plasmid made by: Addgene
Terms and licenses: Academic/Nonprofit Terms; Industry Terms: Not Available to Industry
How to cite: pMZ222 was a gift from Mikel Zaratiegui (Addgene plasmid # 52223 ; http://n2t.net/addgene:52223 ; RRID:Addgene_52223)
