>Addgene plasmid #52223 | pMZ222 | addgene partial sequence | sequence record 82348 | CYC1 5'-GCGTGAATGTAAGCGTGAC-3'
CACACCTTCCTCTTCTTCTTGGGGTCAGCCCTGCTGTCTCCACCGAGCTGAGAGAGGTCGATTCTTGTTT
CATAGAGCCCCGTAATTGACTGATGAATCAGTGTGGCGTCCAGGACCTCCTTTGTAGAGGTGTACCGCTT
TCTGTCTATGGTGGTGTCGAAGTACTTGAAGGCTGCAGGCGCGCCCAAGTTGGTCAGAGTAAACAAGTGG
ATAATGTTTTCTGCCTGCTCCCTGATGGGCTTATCCCTGTGCTTATTGTAAGCAGAAAGCACCTTATCGA
GGTTAGCGTCGGCGAGGATCACTCTTTTGGAGAATTCGCTTATTTGCTCGATGATCTCATCAAGGTAGTG
TTTGTGTTGTTCCACGAACAGCTGCTTCTGCTCATTATCTTCGGGAGACCCTTTGAGCTTTTCATAGTGG
CTGGCCAGATACAAGAAATTAACGTATTTAGAGGGCAGTGCCAGCTCGTTACCTTTCTGCAGCTCGCCCG
CACTAGCGAGCATTCGTTTCCGGCCGTTTTCAAGCTCAAAGAGAGAGTACTTGGGAAGCTTAATGATGAG
GTCTTTTTTGACCTCTTTATATCCTTTCGCCTCGAGAAAGTCGATGGGGTTTTTTTCGAAGCTTGATCGC
TCCATGATTGTGATGCCCAGCAGTTCCTTGACGCTTTTGAGTTTTTTAGACTTCCCTTTCTCCACTTTGG
CCACAACCAGTACACTGTAAGCGACTGTAGGAGAATCGAATCCGCCGTATTTCTTGGGGTCCCAATCTTT
TTTGCGTGCGATCAGCTTGTCGCTGTTCCTTTTCGGGAGGATACTTTCCTTGGAGAAGCCTCCGGTCTGT
ACTTCGGTCTTTTTAACGATGTTCACCTGCGGCATGGACAGGACCTTCCGGACTGT
