>Addgene plasmid #52223 | pMZ222 | addgene partial sequence | sequence record 82353 | pART1-5 5'-TCTCTCGCTTTCCTCATTCG-3'
AAACTCGGTTTGACGCCTCCCATGGTATAAATAGTGGGTGGTGGACAGGTGCCTTCGCTTTTCTTTAAGC
AAGAGAATTGCTGCAGGTCGACTCTAGAGATGGACAAGAAGTACTCCATTGGGCTCGATATCGGCACAAA
CAGCGTCGGTTGGGCCGTCATTACGGACGAGTACAAGGTGCCGAGCAAAAAATTCAAAGTTCTGGGCAAT
ACCGATCGCCACAGCATAAAGAAGAACCTCATTGGCGCCCTCCTGTTCGACTCCGGGGAGACGGCCGAAG
CCACGCGGCTCAAAAGAACAGCACGGCGCAGATATACCCGCAGAAAGAATCGGATCTGCTACCTGCAGGA
GATCTTTAGTAATGAGATGGCTAAGGTGGATGACTCTTTCTTCCATAGGCTGGAGGAGTCCTTTTTGGTG
GAGGAGGATAAAAAGCACGAGCGCCACCCAATCTTTGGCAATATCGTGGACGAGGTGGCGTACCATGAAA
AGTACCCAACCATATATCATCTGAGGAAGAAGCTTGTAGACAGTACTGATAAGGCTGACTTGCGGTTGAT
CTATCTCGCGCTGGCGCATATGATCAAATTTCGGGGACACTTCCTCATCGAGGGGGACCTGAACCCAGAC
AACAGCGATGTCGACAAACTCTTTATCCAACTGGTTCAGACTTACAATCAGCTTTTCGAAGAGAACCCGA
TCAACGCATCCGGAGTTGACGCCAAAGCAATCCTGAGCGCTAGGCTGTCCAAATCCCGGCGG
