>Addgene plasmid #52223 | pMZ222 | addgene partial sequence | sequence record 82359 | hdCas9-R2 5'-CCGGCTTTATCCAACTCAGAC-3'
CTTCCGTTGTGTGATCAGTTTGGCGTTCAGCAGCTGCCGCCAATAATTTTTCATTTTCTTGACAACTTCT
TCTGAGGGGACGTTATCACTCTTCCCTCTATTTTTATCGGATCTTGTCAACACTTTATTATCAATAGAAT
CATCTTTGAGAAAAGACTGGGGCACGATATGATCCACGTCGTAGTCGGAGAGCCGATTGATGTCCAGTTC
CTGATCCACGTACATGTCCCTGCCGTTCTGCAGGTAGTACAGGTAGAGCTTCTCATTCTGAAGCTGGGTG
TTTTCAACTGGGTGTTCCTTAAGGATTTGGGACCCCAGTTCTTTTATACCCTCTTCAATCCTCTTCATCC
TTTCCCTACTGTTCTTCTGTCCCTTCTGGGTAGTTTGGTTCTCTCGGGCCATCTCGATAACGATATTCTC
GGGCTTATGCCTTCCCATTACTTTGACGAGTTCATCCACGACCTTAACGGTCTGCAGTATTCCCTTTTTG
ATAGCTGGGCTACCTGCAAGATTAGCGATGTGCTCGTGAAGACTGTCCCCCTGGCCAGAAACTTGTGCTT
TCTGGATGTCCTCCTTAAAGGTGAGAGAGTCATCATGGATCAACTGCATGAAGTTCCGGTTGGCAAATCC
ATCGGACTTAAGAAAATCCAGGATTGTCTTTCCAGACTGCTTATCTCGGATCCCATTGATCAGTTTTCTT
GACAGCCGCCCCCATCCTGTATATCGGCGCCTCTTGAGCTGTTTCATGACTTTGTCGTCGAAGAGATGAG
CGTAAGTTTTCAAGCGTTCTTCAATCATCTCCCTATCTTCAAACAACGTAAGGGTGAGGACAATGT
