>Addgene plasmid #52223 | pMZ222 | addgene partial sequence | sequence record 82363 | LEU2-R 5'-accggtaccccatttaggac-3'
CCTTCTTGGAGGCTTCCAGCGCCTCATCTGGAAGTGGAACACCTGTAGCATCGATAGCAGCACCACCAAT
TAAATGATTTTCGAAATCGAACTTGACATTGGAACGAACATCAGAAATAGCTTTAAGAACCTTAATGGCT
TCGGCTGTGATTTCTTGACCAACGTGGTCACCTGGCAAAACGACGATCTTCTTAGGGGCAGACATTAGAA
TGGTATATCCTTGAAATATATATATATATTGCTGAAATGTAAAAGGTAAGAAAAGTTAGAAAGTAAGACG
ATTGCTAACCACCTATTGGAAAAAACAATAGGTCCTTAAATAATATTGTCAACTTCAAGTATTGTGATGC
AAGCATTTAGTCATGAACGCTTCTCTATTCTATATGAAAAGCCGGTTCCGGCGCTCTCACCTTTCCTTTT
TCTCCCAATTTTTCAGTTGAAAAAGGTATATGCGTCAGGCGACCTCTGAAATTAACAAAAAATTTCCAGT
CATCGAATTTGATTCTGTGCGATAGCGCCCCTGTGTGTTCTCGTTATGTTGAGGAAAAAAATAATGGTTG
CTAAGAGATTCGAACTCTTGCATCTTACGATACCTGAGTATTCCCACAGTTAACTGCGGTCAAGATATTT
CTTGAATCAGGCGCCTTAGACCGCTCGGCCAAACAACCAATTACTTGTTGAGAAATAGAGTATAATTATC
CTATAAATATAACGTTTTTGAACACACATGAACAAGGAAGTACAGGACAATTGATTTTGAAGAGAATGTG
GATTTTGATGTAATTGTTGGGATTCCATTTTTAATAAGGCAATAATATTAGGTATGTAGATAT
