>Addgene plasmid #52223 | pMZ222 | addgene partial sequence | sequence record 82368 | M13pUC-Rev 5'-AGCGGATAACAATTTCACACAGG-3'
TCCTTAACCACTCGGACATAGTGACTTATCTGACACTCATTGTAAATTAATATATATATAGGCATTTTGT
TTAGTTAAAGGTACTTAAGTAATTAGTATAAACGAACCAATTTTATAATCAGGAAGTTAAGTGAATGGTA
GCACATGTCGTAAAAATTGTGAATTTTTATTGAATAATATTTTAAATACAAGCCTTTCTAGACTAGGTAT
ACTCATAAACATATGAGCAAAAGGATAGAGGAGATTACATTGCATCTTCTACAAATTTATTTATTGCCCT
TTACTGAAAAATTAAATAATGAGTACTAAATGATAAAAAGCGCTCAGTACAAGAAAGATTGCAAAAATAT
TGCATTCTTCATGAATTAAAGTTGCATATAAGGCATATTGAAAGTAATAGTACTAAAACAGCAGTTAGCG
AAAATTAATAGAATTATATTCGCAAGACAATTGTGACATTAAATTAAAAAATTGTAGAATTTTTACTATC
CTCTTTAACGCCATGAGCCTTTATAAAAAGGTTAAATTAGTTTTAACATTCTTTTTTTGAGTAAGAGTTT
ACAATTTATCAAAACCTGTGTTATTATATTCATTAGTTTCAATTTATTAGCATCTAGAGAAAAATCAATT
GGCAGTTACATTGTTGGAATTTATGAAGAAAAAGAATCTACAACGGAGAATAAGTTGCTGATCGCTTTCC
CTAAAATTGTATATTTTGCTGAGCTTAT
